>Addgene plasmid #176291 | pLX304-GW-DCK*-IRES-GFP | addgene full sequence | sequence record 388344 | Addgene NGS Result
CCCGGGGTTATTAATAGTAATCAATTACGGGGTCATTAGTTCATAGCCCATATATGGAGTTCCGCGTTAC
ATAACTTACGGTAAATGGCCCGCCTGGCTGACCGCCCAACGACCCCCGCCCATTGACGTCAATAATGACG
TATGTTCCCATAGTAACGCCAATAGGGACTTTCCATTGACGTCAATGGGTGGAGTATTTACGGTAAACTG
CCCACTTGGCAGTACATCAAGTGTATCATATGCCAAGTACGCCCCCTATTGACGTCAATGACGGTAAATG
GCCCGCCTGGCATTATGCCCAGTACATGACCTTATGGGACTTTCCTACTTGGCAGTACATCTACGTATTA
GTCATCGCTATTACCATGGTGATGCGGTTTTGGCAGTACATCAATGGGCGTGGATAGCGGTTTGACTCAC
GGGGATTTCCAAGTCTCCACCCCATTGACGTCAATGGGAGTTTGTTTTGGCACCAAAATCAACGGGACTT
TCCAAAATGTCGTAACAACTCCGCCCCATTGACGCAAATGGGCGGTAGGCGTGTACGGTGGGAGGTCTAT
ATAAGCAGAGCTCTCTGGCTAACTGTCGGGATCAACAAGTTTGTACAAAAAAGCTGAACGAGAAACGTAA
AATGATATAAATATCAATATATTAAATTAGATTTTGCATAAAAAACAGACTACATAATACTGTAAAACAC
AACATATCCAGTCACTATGGCGGCCGCATTAGGCACCCCAGGCTTTACACTTTATGCTTCCGGCTCGTAT
AATGTGTGGATTTTGAGTTAGGATCCGTCGAGATTTTCAGGAGCTAAGGAAGCTAAAATGGAGAAAAAAA
TCACTGGATATACCACCGTTGATATATCCCAATGGCATCGTAAAGAACATTTTGAGGCATTTCAGTCAGT
TGCTCAATGTACCTATAACCAGACCGTTCAGCTGGATATTACGGCCTTTTTAAAGACCGTAAAGAAAAAT
AAGCACAAGTTTTATCCGGCCTTTATTCACATTCTTGCCCGCCTGATGAATGCTCATCCGGAATTCCGTA
TGGCAATGAAAGACGGTGAGCTGGTGATATGGGATAGTGTTCACCCTTGTTACACCGTTTTCCATGAGCA
AACTGAAACGTTTTCATCGCTCTGGAGTGAATACCACGACGATTTCCGGCAGTTTCTACACATATATTCG
CAAGATGTGGCGTGTTACGGTGAAAACCTGGCCTATTTCCCTAAAGGGTTTATTGAGAATATGTTTTTCG
TCTCAGCCAATCCCTGGGTGAGTTTCACCAGTTTTGATTTAAACGTGGCCAATATGGACAACTTCTTCGC
CCCCGTTTTCACCATGGGCAAATATTATACGCAAGGCGACAAGGTGCTGATGCCGCTGGCGATTCAGGTT
CATCATGCCGTTTGTGATGGCTTCCATGTCGGCAGAATGCTTAATGAATTACAACAGTACTGCGATGAGT
GGCAGGGCGGGGCGTAAAGATCTGGATCCGGCTTACTAAAAGCCAGATAACAGTATGCGTATTTGCGCGC
TGATTTTTGCGGTATAAGAATATATACTGATATGTATACCCGAAGTATGTCAAAAAGAGGTATGCTATGA
AGCAGCGTATTACAGTGACAGTTGACAGCGACAGCTATCAGTTGCTCAAGGCATATATGATGTCAATATC
TCCGGTCTGGTAAGCACAACCATGCAGAATGAAGCCCGTCGTCTGCGTGCCGAACGCTGGAAAGCGGAAA
ATCAGGAAGGGATGGCTGAGGTCGCCCGGTTTATTGAAATGAACGGCTCTTTTGCTGACGAGAACAGGGG
CTGGTGAAATGCAGTTTAAGGTTTACACCTATAAAAGAGAGAGCCGTTATCGTCTGTTTGTGGATGTACA
GAGTGATATTATTGACACGCCCGGGCGACGGATGGTGATCCCCCTGGCCAGTGCACGTCTGCTGTCAGAT
AAAGTCTCCCGTGAACTTTACCCGGTGGTGCATATCGGGGATGAAAGCTGGCGCATGATGACCACCGATA
TGGCCAGTGTGCCGGTCTCCGTTATCGGGGAAGAAGTGGCTGATCTCAGCCACCGCGAAAATGACATCAA
AAACGCCATTAACCTGATGTTCTGGGGAATATAAATGTCAGGCTCCCTTATACACAGCCAGTCTGCAGGT
CGACCATAGTGACTGGATATGTTGTGTTTTACAGTATTATGTAGTCTGTTTTTTATGCAAAATCTAATTT
AATATATTGATATTTATATCATTTTACGTTTCTCGTTCAGCTTTCTTGTACAAAGTGGTTGGTGGGGGTT
CCGGCGGTGGTAGTGGGGGTGGCAGTGGTGGGGGTTCTGGCGGCGGTAGTGGCGGCGGCTCAGTTCCGCG
TGGCTCTCATATGGCCACCCCGCCCAAGAGAAGCTGCCCATCTTTCTCAGCCAGCTCTGAGGGGACCCGC
ATCAAGAAAATCTCCATCGAAGGGAACATCGCTGCAGGGAAGTCAACATTTGTGAATATCCTTAAACAAT
TGTGTGAAGATTGGGAAGTGGTTCCTGAACCTGTTGCCAGATGGTGCAATGTTCAAAGTACTCAAGATGA
ATTTGAGGAACTTACAATGGAGCAGAAAAATGGTGGGAATGTTCTTCAGATGATGTATGAGAAACCTGAA
CGATGGTCTTTTACCTTCCAAACCTACGCCTGTCTCAGTATGATAAGAGCTCAGCTTGCCTCTCTGAATG
GCAAGCTCAAAGATGCAGAGAAACCTGTATTATTTTTTGAACGATCTGTGTATAGTGCGAGGTATATTTT
TGCATCTAATTTGTATGAATCTGAATGCATGAATGAGACAGAGTGGACAATTTATCAAGACTGGCATGAC
TGGATGAATAACCAATTTGGCCAAAGCCTTGAATTGGATGGAATCATTTATCTTCAAGCCACTCCAGAGA
CATGCTTACATAGAATATATTTACGGGGAAGAAATGAAGAGCAAGGCATTCCTCTTGAATATTTAGAGAA
GCTTCATTATAAACATGAAAGCTGGCTCCTGCATAGGACACTGAAAACCAACTTCGATTATCTTCAAGAG
GTGCCTATCTTAACACTGGATGTTAATGAAGACTTTAAAGACAAATATGAAAGTCTGGTTGAAAAGGTCA
AAGAGTTTTTGAGTACTTTGGGAGCAAGTGGGGCGTCTGGCGCGAGCGGTAAGCCTATCCCTAACCCTCT
CCTCGGTCTCGATTCTACGTAGTAATGAGCTAGCCGCTACGTAAATTCCGCCCCCCCCCCCCCTCTCCCT
CCCCCCCCCCTAACGTTACTGGCCGAAGCCGCTTGGAATAAGGCCGGTGTGCGTTTGTCTATATGTTATT
TTCCACCATATTGCCGTCTTTTGGCAATGTGAGGGCCCGGAAACCTGGCCCTGTCTTCTTGACGAGCATT
CCTAGGGGTCTTTCCCCTCTCGCCAAAGGAATGCAAGGTCTGTTGAATGTCGTGAAGGAAGCAGTTCCTC
TGGAAGCTTCTTGAAGACAAACAACGTCTGTAGCGACCCTTTGCAGGCAGCGGAACCCCCCACCTGGCGA
CAGGTGCCTCTGCGGCCAAAAGCCACGTGTATAAGATACACCTGCAAAGGCGGCACAACCCCAGTGCCAC
GTTGTGAGTTGGATAGTTGTGGAAAGAGTCAAATGGCTCTCCTCAAGCGTATTCAACAAGGGGCTGAAGG
ATGCCCAGAAGGTACCCCATTGTATGGGATCTGATCTGGGGCCTCGGTGCACATGCTTTACATGTGTTTA
GTCGAGGTTAAAAAAACGTCTAGGCCCCCCGAACCACGGGGACGTGGTTTTCCTTTGAAAAACACGATGA
TAATATGGCCACAACCATGGTGAGCAAGGGCGAGGAGCTGTTCACCGGGGTGGTGCCCATCCTGGTCGAG
CTGGACGGCGACGTAAACGGCCACAAGTTCAGCGTGTCCGGCGAGGGCGAGGGCGATGCCACCTACGGCA
AGCTGACCCTGAAGTTCATCTGCACCACCGGCAAGCTGCCCGTGCCCTGGCCCACCCTCGTGACCACCCT
GACCTACGGCGTGCAGTGCTTCAGCCGCTACCCCGACCACATGAAGCAGCACGACTTCTTCAAGTCCGCC
ATGCCCGAAGGCTACGTCCAGGAGCGCACCATCTTCTTCAAGGACGACGGCAACTACAAGACCCGCGCCG
AGGTGAAGTTCGAGGGCGACACCCTGGTGAACCGCATCGAGCTGAAGGGCATCGACTTCAAGGAGGACGG
CAACATCCTGGGGCACAAGCTGGAGTACAACTACAACAGCCACAACGTCTATATCATGGCCGACAAGCAG
AAGAACGGCATCAAGGTGAACTTCAAGATCCGCCACAACATCGAGGACGGCAGCGTGCAGCTCGCCGACC
ACTACCAGCAGAACACCCCCATCGGCGACGGCCCCGTGCTGCTGCCCGACAACCACTACCTGAGCACCCA
GTCCGCCCTGAGCAAAGACCCCAACGAGAAGCGCGATCACATGGTCCTGCTGGAGTTCGTGACCGCCGCC
GGGATCACTCTCGGCATGGACGAGCTGTACAAGTAAACCGGTGGCGCGTTAAGTCGACAATCAACCTCTG
GATTACAAAATTTGTGAAAGATTGACTGGTATTCTTAACTATGTTGCTCCTTTTACGCTATGTGGATACG
CTGCTTTAATGCCTTTGTATCATGCTATTGCTTCCCGTATGGCTTTCATTTTCTCCTCCTTGTATAAATC
CTGGTTGCTGTCTCTTTATGAGGAGTTGTGGCCCGTTGTCAGGCAACGTGGCGTGGTGTGCACTGTGTTT
GCTGACGCAACCCCCACTGGTTGGGGCATTGCCACCACCTGTCAGCTCCTTTCCGGGACTTTCGCTTTCC
CCCTCCCTATTGCCACGGCGGAACTCATCGCCGCCTGCCTTGCCCGCTGCTGGACAGGGGCTCGGCTGTT
GGGCACTGACAATTCCGTGGTGTTGTCGGGGAAATCATCGTCCTTTCCTTGGCTGCTCGCCTGTGTTGCC
ACCTGGATTCTGCGCGGGACGTCCTTCTGCTACGTCCCTTCGGCCCTCAATCCAGCGGACCTTCCTTCCC
GCGGCCTGCTGCCGGCTCTGCGGCCTCTTCCGCGTCTTCGCCTTCGCCCTCAGACGAGTCGGATCTCCCT
TTGGGCCGCCTCCCCGCGTCGACTTTAAGACCAATGACTTACAAGGCAGCTGTAGATCTTAGCCACTTTT
TAAAAGAAAAGGGGGGACTGGAAGGGCTAATTCACTCCCAACGAAGACAAGATCTGCTTTTTGCTTGTAC
TGGGTCTCTCTGGTTAGACCAGATCTGAGCCTGGGAGCTCTCTGGCTAACTAGGGAACCCACTGCTTAAG
CCTCAATAAAGCTTGCCTTGAGTGCTTCAAGTAGTGTGTGCCCGTCTGTTGTGTGACTCTGGTAACTAGA
GATCCCTCAGACCCTTTTAGTCAGTGTGGAAAATCTCTAGCAGTACGTATAGTAGTTCATGTCATCTTAT
TATTCAGTATTTATAACTTGCAAAGAAATGAATATCAGAGAGTGAGAGGAACTTGTTTATTGCAGCTTAT
AATGGTTACAAATAAAGCAATAGCATCACAAATTTCACAAATAAAGCATTTTTTTCACTGCATTCTAGTT
GTGGTTTGTCCAAACTCATCAATGTATCTTATCATGTCTGGCTCTAGCTATCCCGCCCCTAACTCCGCCC
ATCCCGCCCCTAACTCCGCCCAGTTCCGCCCATTCTCCGCCCCATGGCTGACTAATTTTTTTTATTTATG
CAGAGGCCGAGGCCGCCTCGGCCTCTGAGCTATTCCAGAAGTAGTGAGGAGGCTTTTTTGGAGGCCTAGG
GACGTACCCAATTCGCCCTATAGTGAGTCGTATTACGCGCGCTCACTGGCCGTCGTTTTACAACGTCGTG
ACTGGGAAAACCCTGGCGTTACCCAACTTAATCGCCTTGCAGCACATCCCCCTTTCGCCAGCTGGCGTAA
TAGCGAAGAGGCCCGCACCGATCGCCCTTCCCAACAGTTGCGCAGCCTGAATGGCGAATGGG
[124 nt withheld, positions 6083-6206]
C
[91 nt withheld, positions 6208-6298]
A
[49 nt withheld, positions 6300-6348]
CCTTTGACGTTGGAGTCCACGTTCTTT
[37 nt withheld, positions 6376-6412]
ACCCTATCTCGGTCTATTCTTTTGATTTATAAGGGATTTTGCCGATTTCGGCCTATTGGTTAAAAAATGA
GCTGATTTAACAAAAATTTAACGCGAATTTTAACAAAATATTAACGCTTACAATTTAGGTGGCACTTTTC
GGGGAAATGTGCGCGGAACCCCTATTTGTTTATTTTTCTAAATACATTCAAATATGTATCCGCTCATGAG
ACAATAACCCTGATAAATGCTTCAATAATATTGAAAAAGGAAGAGTATGAGTATTCAACATTTCCGTGTC
GCCCTTATTCCCTTTTTTGCGGCATTTTGCCTTCCTGTTTTTGCTCACCCAGAAACGCTGGTGAAAGTAA
AAGATGCTGAAGATCAGTTGGGTGCACGAGTGGGTTACATCGAACTGGATCTCAACAGCGGTAAGATCCT
TGAGAGTTTTCGCCCCGAAGAACGTTTTCCAATGATGAGCACTTTTAAAGTTCTGCTATGTGGCGCGGTA
TTATCCCGTATTGACGCCGGGCAAGAGCAACTCGGTCGCCGCATACACTATTCTCAGAATGACTTGGTTG
AGTACTCACCAGTCACAGAAAAGCATCTTACGGATGGCATGACAGTAAGAGAATTATGCAGTGCTGCCAT
AACCATGAGTGATAACACTGCGGCCAACTTACTTCTGACAACGATCGGAGGACCGAAGGAGCTAACCGCT
TTTTTGCACAACATGGGGGATCATGTAACTCGCCTTGATCGTTGGGAACCGGAGCTGAATGAAGCCATAC
CAAACGACGAGCGTGACACCACGATGCCTGTAGCAATGGCAACAACGTTGCGCAAACTATTAACTGGCGA
ACTACTTACTCTAGCTTCCCGGCAACAATTAATAGACTGGATGGAGGCGGATAAAGTTGCAGGACCACTT
CTGCGCTCGGCCCTTCCGGCTGGCTGGTTTATTGCTGATAAATCTGGAGCCGGTGAGCGTGGGTCTCGCG
GTATCATTGCAGCACTGGGGCCAGATGGTAAGCCCTCCCGTATCGTAGTTATCTACACGACGGGGAGTCA
GGCAACTATGGATGAACGAAATAGACAGATCGCTGAGATAGGTGCCTCACTGATTAAGCATTGGTAACTG
TCAGACCAAGTTTACTCATATATACTTTAGATTGATTTAAAACTTCATTTTTAATTTAAAAGGATCTAGG
TGAAGATCCTTTTTGATAATCTCATGACCAAAATCCCTTAACGTGAGTTTTCGTTCCACTGAGCGTCAGA
CCCCGTAGAAAAGATCAAAGGATCTTCTTGAGATCCTTTTTTTCTGCGCGTAATCTGCTGCTTGCAAACA
AAAAAACCACCGCTACCAGCGGTGGTTTGTTTGCCGGATCAAGAGCTACCAACTCTTTTTCCGAAGGTAA
CTGGCTTCAGCAGAGCGCAGATACCAAATACTGTTCTTCTAGTGTAGCCGTAGTTAGGCCACCACTTCAA
GAACTCTGTAGCACCGCCTACATACCTCGCTCTGCTAATCCTGTTACCAGTGGCTGCTGCCAGTGGCGAT
AAGTCGTGTCTTACCGGGTTGGACTCAAGACGATAGTTACCGGATAAGGCGCAGCGGTCGGGCTGAACGG
GGGGTTCGTGCACACAGCCCAGCTTGGAGCGAACGACCTACACCGAACTGAGATACCTACAGCGTGAGCT
ATGAGAAAGCGCCACGCTTCCCGAAGGGAGAAAGGCGGACAGGTATCCGGTAAGCGGCAGGGTCGGAACA
GGAGAGCGCACGAGGGAGCTTCCAGGGGGAAACGCCTGGTATCTTTATAGTCCTGTCGGGTTTCGCCACC
TCTGACTTGAGCGTCGATTTTTGTGATGCTCGTCAGGGGGGCGGAGCCTATGGAAAAACGCCAGCAACGC
GGCCTTTTTACGGTTCCTGGCCTTTTGCTGGCCTTTTGCTCACATGTTCTTTCCTGCGTTATCCCCTGAT
TCTGTGGATAACCGTATTACCGCCTTTGAGTGAGCTGATACCGCTCGCCGCAGCCGAACGACCGAGCGCA
GCGAGTCAGTGAGCGAGGAAGCGGAAGAGCGCCCAATACGCAAACCGCCTCTCCCCGCGCGTTGGCCGAT
TCATTAATGCAGCTGGCACGACAGGTTTCCCGACTGGAAAGCGGGCAGTGAGCGCAACGCAATTAATGTG
AGTTAGCTCACTCATTAGGCACCCCAGGCTTTACACTTTATGCTTCCGGCTCGTATGTTGTGTGGAATTG
TGAGCGGATAACAATTTCACACAGGAAACAGCTATGACCATGATTACGCCAAGCGCGCAATTAACCCTCA
CTAAAGGGAACAAAAGCTGGAGCTGCAAGCTTAATGTAGTCTTATGCAATACTCTTGTAGTCTTGCAACA
TGGTAACGATGAGTTAGCAACATGCCTTACAAGGAGAGAAAAAGCACCGTGCATGCCGATTGGTGGAAGT
AAGGTGGTACGATCGTGCCTTATTAGGAAGGCAACAGACGGGTCTGACATGGATTGGACGAACCACTGAA
TTGCCGCATTGCAGAGATATTGTATTTAAGTGCCTAGCTCGATACATAAACGGGTCTCTCTGGTTAGACC
AGATCTGAGCCTGGGAGCTCTCTGGCTAACTAGGGAACCCACTGCTTAAGCCTCAATAAAGCTTGCCTTG
AGTGCTTCAAGTAGTGTGTGCCCGTCTGTTGTGTGACTCTGGTAACTAGAGATCCCTCAGACCCTTTTAG
TCAGTGTGGAAAATCTCTAGCAGTGGCGCCCGAACAGGGACTTGAAAGCGAAAGGGAAACCAGAGGAGCT
CTCTCGACGCAGGACTCGGCTTGCTGAAGCGCGCACGGCAAGAGGCGAGGGGCGGCGACTGGTGAGTACG
CCAAAAATTTTGACTAGCGGAGGCTAGAAGGAGAGAGATGGGTGCGAGAGCGTCAGTATTAAGCGGGGGA
GAATTAGATCGCGATGGGAAAAAATTCGGTTAAGGCCAGGGGGAAAGAAAAAATATAAATTAAAACATAT
AGTATGGGCAAGCAGGGAGCTAGAACGATTCGCAGTTAATCCTGGCCTGTTAGAAACATCAGAAGGCTGT
AGACAAATACTGGGACAGCTACAACCATCCCTTCAGACAGGATCAGAAGAACTTAGATCATTATATAATA
CAGTAGCAACCCTCTATTGTGTGCATCAAAGGATAGAGATAAAAGACACCAAGGAAGCTTTAGACAAGAT
AGAGGAAGAGCAAAACAAAAGTAAGACCACCGCACAGCAAGCGGCCGCTGATCTTCAGACCTGGAGGAGG
AGATATGAGGGACAATTGGAGAAGTGAATTATATAAATATAAAGTAGTAAAAATTGAACCATTAGGAGTA
GCACCCACCAAGGCAAAGAGAAGAGTGGTGCAGAGAGAAAAAAGAGCAGTGGGAATAGGAGCTTTGTTCC
TTGGGTTCTTGGGAGCAGCAGGAAGCACTATGGGCGCAGCGTCAATGACGCTGACGGTACAGGCCAGACA
ATTATTGTCTGGTATAGTGCAGCAGCAGAACAATTTGCTGAGGGCTATTGAGGCGCAACAGCATCTGTTG
CAACTCACAGTCTGGGGCATCAAGCAGCTCCAGGCAAGAATCCTGGCTGTGGAAAGATACCTAAAGGATC
AACAGCTCCTGGGGATTTGGGGTTGCTCTGGAAAACTCATTTGCACCACTGCTGTGCCTTGGAATGCTAG
TTGGAGTAATAAATCTCTGGAACAGATTTGGAATCACACGACCTGGATGGAGTGGGACAGAGAAATTAAC
AATTACACAAGCTTAATACACTCCTTAATTGAAGAATCGCAAAACCAGCAAGAAAAGAATGAACAAGAAT
TATTGGAATTAGATAAATGGGCAAGTTTGTGGAATTGGTTTAACATAACAAATTGGCTGTGGTATATAAA
ATTATTCATAATGATAGTAGGAGGCTTGGTAGGTTTAAGAATAGTTTTTGCTGTACTTTCTATAGTGAAT
AGAGTTAGGCAGGGATATTCACCATTATCGTTTCAGACCCACCTCCCAACCCCGAGGGGACCCTTGCGCC
TTTTCCAAGGCAGCCCTGGGTTTGCGCAGGGACGCGGCTGCTCTGGGCGTGGTTCCGGGAAACGCAGCGG
CGCCGACCCTGGGTCTCGCACATTCTTCACGTCCGTTCGCAGCGTCACCCGGATCTTCGCCGCTACCCTT
GTGGGCCCCCCGGCGACGCTTCCTGCTCCGCCCCTAAGTCGGGAAGGTTCCTTGCGGTTCGCGGCGTGCC
GGACGTGACAAACGGAAGCCGCACGTCTCACTAGTACCCTCGCAGACGGACAGCGCCAGGGAGCAATGGC
AGCGCGCCGACCGCGATGGGCTGTGGCCAATAGCGGCTGCTCAGCAGGGCGCGCCGAGAGCAGCGGCCGG
GAAGGGGCGGTGCGGGAGGCGGGGTGTGGGGCGGTAGTGTGGGCCCTGTTCCTGCCCGCGCGGTGTTCCG
CATTCTGCAAGCCTCCGGAGCGCACGTCGGCAGTCGGCTCCCTCGTTGACCGAATCACCGACCTCTCTCC
CCAGGGGGTACCACCATGGCCAAGCCTTTGTCTCAAGAAGAATCCACCCTCATTGAAAGAGCAACGGCTA
CAATCAACAGCATCCCCATCTCTGAAGACTACAGCGTCGCCAGCGCAGCTCTCTCTAGCGACGGCCGCAT
CTTCACTGGTGTCAATGTATATCATTTTACTGGGGGACCTTGTGCAGAACTCGTGGTGCTGGGCACTGCT
GCTGCTGCGGCAGCTGGCAACCTGACTTGTATCGTCGCGATCGGAAATGAGAACAGGGGCATCTTGAGCC
CCTGCGGACGGTGCCGACAGGTGCTTCTCGATCTGCATCCTGGGATCAAAGCCATAGTGAAGGACAGTGA
TGGACAGCCGACGGCAGTTGGGATTCGTGAATTGCTGCCCTCTGGTTATGTGTGGGAGGGCCTGCAGCTG
CAGTAGTAAGAATTCTAGATCTTGAGACAAATGGCAGTATTCATCCACAATTTTAAAAGAAAAGGGGGGA
TTGGGGGGTACAGTGCAGGGGAAAGAATAGTAGACATAATAGCAACAGACATACAAACTAAAGAATTACA
AAAACAAATTACAAAAATTCAAAATTTTCGGGTTTATTACAGGGACAGCAGAGATCCACTTTGGCGCCGG
CTCGAGGGGG
Features (pLannotate 1.2.2; 38 found; start..end, strand, type, name):
     65..368     +  enhancer       CMV enhancer: human cytomegalovirus immediate early enhancer
    369..572     +  promoter       CMV promoter: human cytomegalovirus (CMV) immediate early promoter
    595..719     +  protein_bind   attR1: mutant version of attR; recombination site for the Gateway® LR reaction LR Clonase™
    744..774     +  promoter       lac UV5 promoter: E. coli lac promoter with an "up" mutation
    798..827     +  promoter       cat promoter (fragment): promoter of the E. coli cat gene encoding chloramphenicol acetyltransferase
    828..1487    +  CDS            CmR: chloramphenicol acetyltransferase; cat; confers resistance to chloramphenicol
   1666..1824    +  CDS            ccdA (fragment): CCDA_ECO57 - Also known as H, letA. Experimental evidence at protein level: Swiss-Prot protein existence level 1. Antitoxin component of a type II toxin-antitoxin (TA) system which inhibits the post-segregational killing (PSK) of plasmid-free cells, also referred to as a plasmid addiction system. Binds to and blocks the activity of CcdB; will also remove bound CcdB protein from the CcdB-GyrA complex by forming a CcdA-CcdB complex, a process termed rejuvenation. Functions as a transcriptional corepressor for the ccdAB operon, repression also requires CcdB (By similarity). From Escherichia coli
   1829..2131    +  CDS            ccdB: CCDB_ECOLI - Also known as G, letB, letD. Experimental evidence at protein level: Swiss-Prot protein existence level 1. Toxic component of a type II toxin-antitoxin (TA) system, functioning in plasmid maintainence. Responsible for the post- segregational killing (PSK) of plasmid-free cells, also referred to as a plasmid addiction system. Half-life of over 2 hours. Cell killing by CcdB is accompanied by filamentation, defects in chromosome and plasmid segregation, defects in cell division, formation of anucleate cells, decreased DNA synthesis and plasmid loss. Interferes with the activity of DN
   2175..2299    -  protein_bind   attR2: mutant version of attR; recombination site for the Gateway® LR reaction LR Clonase™
   2391..3170    +  CDS            DCK: DCK_HUMAN - Experimental evidence at protein level: Swiss-Prot protein existence level 1. Phosphorylates the deoxyribonucleosides deoxycytidine, deoxyguanosine and deoxyadenosine (PubMed:1996353, PubMed:12808445, PubMed:18377927, PubMed:19159229, PubMed:20614893). Has broad substrate specificity, and does not display selectivity based on the chirality of the substrate. It is also an essential enzyme for the phosphorylation of numerous nucleoside analogs widely employed as antiviral and chemotherapeutic agents (PubMed:12808445). From Homo sapiens (Human).
   3198..3239    +  CDS            V5 tag: epitope tag from simian virus 5
   3391..3853    +  misc_feature   IRES: internal ribosome entry site (IRES) of the encephalomyocarditis virus (EMCV)
   3867..4586    +  CDS            EGFP: the original enhanced GFP (Yang et al., 1996) mammalian codon-optimized
   4609..5197    +  misc_feature   WPRE: woodchuck hepatitis virus posttranscriptional regulatory element
   5248..5267    +  misc_feature   cPPT/CTS (fragment): central polypurine tract and central termination sequence of HIV-1
   5269..5502    +  LTR            3' LTR (ΔU3): self-inactivating 3' long terminal repeat (LTR) from HIV-1
   5580..5701    +  polyA_signal   SV40 poly(A) signal: SV40 polyadenylation signal
   5741..5876    +  rep_origin     SV40 ori: SV40 origin of replication
   5897..5915    -  promoter       T7 promoter: promoter for bacteriophage T7 RNA polymerase
   5923..6078    +  CDS            lacZα (fragment): LacZα fragment of β-galactosidase; lacZ fragment
   6083..6511    +  rep_origin     f1 ori (sequence partly withheld): f1 bacteriophage origin of replication; arrow indicates direction of (+) strand synthesis
   6564..6668    +  promoter       AmpR promoter: bla
   6669..7529    +  CDS            AmpR: β-lactamase; bla; confers resistance to ampicillin, carbenicillin, and related antibiotics
   7700..8288    +  rep_origin     ori: high-copy-number ColE1/pMB1/pBR322/pUC origin of replication
   8471..8563    +  CDS            lacI (fragment): lac repressor; lacI; The lac repressor binds to the lac operator to inhibit transcription in E. coli. This inhibition can be relieved by adding lactose or isopropyl-β-D-thiogalactopyranoside (IPTG).
   8576..8597    +  protein_bind   CAP binding site: CAP binding activates transcription in the presence of cAMP. E. coli catabolite activator protein
   8612..8642    +  promoter       lac promoter: promoter for the E. coli lac operon
   8646..8668    +  protein_bind   lac operator (fragment): The lac repressor binds to the lac operator to inhibit transcription in E. coli. This inhibition can be relieved by adding lactose or isopropyl-β-D-thiogalactopyranoside (IPTG). lac repressor encoded by lacI
   8711..8729    +  promoter       T3 promoter: promoter for bacteriophage T3 RNA polymerase
   8757..8983    +  promoter       RSV promoter: Rous sarcoma virus enhancer/promoter
   8984..9164    +  LTR            5' LTR (truncated): truncated 5' long terminal repeat (LTR) from HIV-1
   9211..9336    +  misc_feature   HIV-1 Ψ: packaging signal of human immunodeficiency virus type 1
   9320..9683    +  CDS            HIV-1 gag (fragment): gag protein from human immunodeficiency virus 1; gag
   9829..10062   +  misc_feature   RRE: The Rev response element (RRE) of HIV-1 allows for Rev-dependent mRNA export from the nucleus to the cytoplasm.
  10439..10465   +  CDS            Rev (fragment): human immunodeficiency virus 1 (HIV-1) Rev protein; rev; enhances nuclear export of unspliced and incompletely spliced viral mRNAs
  10466..10966   +  promoter       hPGK promoter: human phosphoglycerate kinase 1 promoter
  10978..11373   +  CDS            BSD: blasticidin S deaminase; Aspergillus terreus BSD; confers resistance to blasticidin
  11433..11550   +  misc_feature   cPPT/CTS: central polypurine tract and central termination sequence of HIV-1
