[The description below was written by a language model from this plasmid's Addgene catalogue record and pLannotate feature annotations shown in this document.]
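Description:
pLX304-GW-DCK*-IRES-GFP is a Gateway destination vector built on the pLX304 lentiviral backbone, designed so that a protein of interest (POI) can be recombined in to create a POI-DCK* fusion reporter for mammalian cells. It is a third-generation-style, self-inactivating HIV-1 vector: an RSV promoter drives a truncated 5' LTR, followed by the Ψ packaging signal, a gag fragment, the RRE and a cPPT/CTS, with a ΔU3 3' LTR and SV40 poly(A) signal at the far end. In bacteria it replicates from a high-copy ColE1/pUC origin and carries ampicillin resistance. An f1 origin is also present. Because the Gateway cassette contains chloramphenicol resistance and the toxic ccdB gene, the empty vector is maintained under dual ampicillin/chloramphenicol selection in a ccdB-tolerant strain.

The expression unit starts with the CMV enhancer/promoter, followed by the attR1–CmR–ccdB–attR2 cassette. An LR reaction replaces this cassette with an entry-clone ORF, placing it upstream of a human deoxycytidine kinase variant carrying the S74E, R104M and D133A substitutions (DCK*), which is followed by a C-terminal V5 epitope tag. Downstream, an EMCV IRES directs translation of EGFP from the same transcript, giving a marker of expression that is separate from the fusion protein itself, and a WPRE enhances transcript expression. A separate hPGK promoter drives blasticidin S deaminase for selection of transduced cells.

The associated publication describes a positive selection assay for protein degraders. The record does not give the mechanism, but DCK phosphorylates nucleoside analogs, so loss of a POI-DCK* fusion would presumably spare cells from a toxic analog.
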