Addgene plasmid #176291: pLX304-GW-DCK*-IRES-GFP
Purpose: Gateway vector for use in generating POI-DCK* fusion reporter
Depositing lab: William Kaelin. Depositing organization: Dana-Farber Cancer Institute. Publication: Targeting oncoproteins with a positive selection assay for protein degraders. Koduri V, Duplaquet L, Lampson BL, Wang AC, Sabet AH, Ishoey M, Paulk J, Teng M, Harris IS, Endress JE, Liu X, Dasilva E, Paulo JA, Briggs KJ, Doench JG, Ott CJ, Zhang T, Donovan KA, Fischer ES, Gygi SP, Gray NS, Bradner J, Medin JA, Buhrlage SJ, Oser MG, Kaelin WG Jr. Sci Adv. 2021 Feb 5;7(6). pii: 7/6/eabd6263. doi: 10.1126/sciadv.abd6263. Print 2021 Feb. PubMed 33547076.
Backbone
  Vector backbone: pLX304
  Backbone manufacturer: None
  Backbone size w/o insert (bp): 11000
  Total vector size (bp): 12000
  Modifications to backbone: an IRES-GFP cassette was sub cloned into the NheI-AgeI site
  Vector type: Mammalian Expression, Lentiviral
  Selectable markers: Blasticidin
Growth in bacteria
  Bacterial resistance: Chloramphenicol and Ampicillin, 25 & 100 μg/mL
  Growth temperature: 30°C
  Growth strain: ccdB Survival
  Growth instructions: Longer growth may be needed
  Copy number: High Copy
Gene/Insert
  Gene/Insert name: Mutant Deoxycytidine Kinase (DCK*, S74E R104M D133A)
  Species: H. sapiens (human)
  Insert size (bp): 778
  Mutation: S74E R104M D133A
  GenBank ID: NM_000788.3
  Entrez Gene: DCK
  Tag / fusion protein: V5 (C terminal on backbone)
Resource information
  A portion of this plasmid was derived from a plasmid made by: Mutant deoxycytidine kinase was the kind gift of the Medin Lab
Terms and licenses: Academic/Nonprofit Terms; Industry Terms: Not Available to Industry
How to cite: pLX304-GW-DCK*-IRES-GFP was a gift from William Kaelin (Addgene plasmid # 176291 ; http://n2t.net/addgene:176291 ; RRID:Addgene_176291)
